>Addgene plasmid #26470 | pJC92.5-ppp-2 | depositor partial sequence | sequence record 12501 | Author sequence
CTTCAATTTTGTCCATATACGACCGCTTCAGCATTTCGCTGCCCATTTTATCGAAATATCGTCGCTTCAG
CAGGTCACTACCGATTTTATCCATATACGACCGTTTCAGTAAATCATTTCCAATTTTATCGAAATACGAT
CGTTTGAGAAGGTCACTTCCAATTTTATCGAAATATCGGAACCGCTTGATTTCGCCGTGTTCTCTGGACT
TTGACAAGTCTACTGTAGAAAGTATGATCGTGATCATCATTGACGAAATCAAAATACCGTTGACTGTCAT
TATA
