>Addgene plasmid #26470 | pJC92.5-ppp-2 | addgene partial sequence | sequence record 32654 | 26470 with T3
GATCACAATCGCTTCCATTTTGTCCATATACGACCGCTTCAGCATTTCGCTGCCCATTTTATCGAAATAT
CGTCGCTTCAGCAGGTCACTACCGATTTTATCCATATACGACCGTTTCAGTAAATCATTTCCAATTTTAT
CGAAATACGATCGTTTGAGAAGGTCACTTCCAATTTTATCGAAATATCGGAACCGCTTGATTTCGCCGTG
TTCTCTGGACTTTGACAAGTCTACTGTAGAAAGTATGATCGTGATCATCATTGACGAAATCAAAATACCG
TTGACTGTCATTATAAAGGTCACTTCTATAGTGTCACCTAAATCTCCCTAATAGTGAG
