>Addgene plasmid #26470 | pJC92.5-ppp-2 | addgene partial sequence | sequence record 32655 | 26470 with SP6
ATTTTGATTTCGTCATGATGATCACGATCATACTTTCTACAGTAGACTTGTCAAAGTCCAGAGAACACGG
CGAAATCAAGCGGTTCCGATATTTCGATAAAATTGGAAGTGACCTTCTCAAACGATCGTATTTCGATAAA
ATTGGAAATGATTTACTGAAACGGTCGTATATGGATAAAATCGGTAGTGACCTGCTGAAGCGACGATATT
TCGATAAAATGGGCAGCGAAATGCTGAAGCGGTCGTATATGGACAAAATTGGAAGCGATTTGTTGTAGAA
ATCAAGGTCTCCCTTTAGTGAGGGTTAATTCTCCCTATAGTGAGTCGTATTA
