[The description below was written by a language model from this plasmid's Addgene catalogue record.]
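Description:
pJC92.5-ppp-2 is a small, high-copy bacterial plasmid built on the pJC53.2 backbone (about 3.2 kb without insert), a T/A cloning vector designed for making double-stranded RNA and strand-specific riboprobes by in vitro transcription. It is propagated in standard E. coli cloning strains and is selected with both ampicillin and kanamycin. The record does not name the origin of replication, and no feature table is provided, so the exact layout of the backbone elements cannot be confirmed beyond what the catalogue fields state.

The insert is a 284 bp fragment of ppp-2 from the planarian Schmidtea mediterranea, placed into the vector's Eam1105I sites. Digestion with this enzyme is how such vectors generate the single-base overhangs used for T/A ligation of PCR products, and both sites were destroyed during cloning. According to the depositor's comments, transcription with T7 RNA polymerase produces dsRNA, which implies that T7 promoters drive transcription of both strands of the insert. SP6 or T3 polymerase instead yields single-stranded transcripts. SP6 and T3 are listed as the 5′ and 3′ sequencing primers, consistent with these promoters lying on opposite sides of the insert so that each gives one orientation, sense or antisense.

The construct carries no elements for expression in cells and serves purely as a transcription template. Its uses are RNA interference knockdown of ppp-2 with the dsRNA product and in situ hybridization with the single-stranded probes. This fits the associated study, a genome-wide analysis of peptide hormones and their role in planarian germline development.
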