Addgene plasmid #26470: pJC92.5-ppp-2
Depositing lab: Phillip Newmark. Depositing organization: University of Illinois at Urbana-Champaign. Publication: Genome-wide analyses reveal a role for peptide hormones in planarian germline development. Collins JJ, Hou X, Romanova EV, Lambrus BG, Miller CM, Saberi A, Sweedler JV, Newmark PA. PLoS Biol. 2010 . 8(10):e1000509. 10.1371/journal.pbio.1000509 PubMed 20967238.
Backbone
  Vector backbone: pJC53.2
  Backbone size w/o insert (bp): 3240
  Vector type: T/A Cloning Vector for dsRNA generation and the generation of sense and anti-sense probes
Growth in bacteria
  Bacterial resistance: Ampicillin and Kanamycin, 100 & 50 μg/mL
  Growth temperature: 37°C
  Growth strain: DH5alpha
  Copy number: High Copy
Gene/Insert
  Gene/Insert name: ppp-2
  Species: S. mediterranea (planarian)
  Insert size (bp): 284
  GenBank ID: BK007018
  Cloning method: Restriction Enzyme; 5′ cloning site Eam1105I (destroyed during cloning); 3′ cloning site Eam1105I (destroyed during cloning)
  Sequencing primers: 5′ SP6; 3′ T3
Terms and licenses: Academic/Nonprofit Terms; Industry Terms: Not Available to Industry
Depositor comments: dsRNA can be generated by in vitro transcription with T7 RNA polymerase and single stranded probes can be generated with SP6 or T3 RNA polymerases.
How to cite: pJC92.5-ppp-2 was a gift from Phillip Newmark (Addgene plasmid # 26470 ; http://n2t.net/addgene:26470 ; RRID:Addgene_26470)
